>Addgene plasmid #40856 | pNH5 | depositor full sequence | sequence record 54232 | pNH5 sequence 3106 bps
CTGCATTAATGAATCGGCCAACGCGCGGGGAGAGGCGGTTTGCGTATTGGGCGCTCTTCCGCTTCCTCGC
TCACTGACTCGCTGCGCTCGGTCGTTCGGCTGCGGCGAGCGGTATCAGCTCACTCAAAGGCGGTAATACG
GTTATCCACAGAATCAGGGGATAACGCAGGAAAGAACATGAATTAATTCTCATGTTTGACAGCTTATCAT
CGATTAGCTTTAATGCGGTAGTTTATCACAGTTAAATTGCTAACGCAGTCAGGCACCGTGTATGAAATCT
AACAATGCGCTCATCGTCATCCTCGGCACCGTCACCCTGGATGCTGTAGGCATAGGCTTGGTTATGCCGG
TACTGCCGGGCCTCTTGCGGGATATCGTCCATTCCGACAGCATCGCCAGTCACTATGGCGTGCTGCTAGC
GCTATATGCGTTGATGCAATTTCTATGCGCACCCGTTCTCGGAGCACTGTCCGACCGCTTTGGCCGCCGC
CCAGTCCTGCTCGCTTCGCTACTTGGAGCCACTATCGACTACGCGATCATGGCGACCACACCCGTCCTGT
GGATTCTCTACGCCGGACGCATCGTGGCCGGCATCACCGGCGCCACAGGTGCGGTTGCTGGCGCCTATAT
CGCCGACATCACCGATGGGGAAGATCGGGCTCGCCACTTCGGGCTCATGAGCGCTTGTTTCGGCGTGGGT
ATGGTGGCAGGCCCCGTGGCCGGGGGACTGTTGGGCGCCATCTCCTTACATGCACCATTCCTTGCGGCGG
CGGTGCTCAACGGCCTCAACCTACTACTGGGCTGCTTCCTAATGCAGGAGTCGCATAAGGGAGAGCGCCG
ACCCATGCCCTTGAGAGCCTTCAACCCAGTCAGCTCCTTCCGGTGGGCGCGGGGCATGACTATCGTCGCC
GCACTTATGACTGTCTTCTTTATCATGCAACTCGTAGGACAGGTGCCGGCAGCGCTCTGGGTCATTTTCG
GCGAGGACCGCTTTCGCTGGAGCGCGACGATGATCGGCCTGTCGCTTGCGGTATTCGGAATCTTGCACGC
CCTCGCTCAAGCCTTCGTCACTGGTCCCGCCACCAAACGTTTCGGCGAGAAGCAGGCCATTATCGCCGGC
ATGGCGGCCGACGCGCTGGGCTACGTCTTGCTGGCGTTCGCGACGCGAGGCTGGATGGCCTTCCCCATTA
TGATTCTTCTCGCTTCCGGCGGCATCGGGATGCCCGCGTTGCAGGCCATGCTGTCCAGGCAGGTAGATGA
CGACCATCAGGGACAGCTTCAAGGATCGCTCGCGGCTCTTACCAGCCTAACTTCGATCATTGGACCGCTG
ATCGTCACGGCGATTTATGCCGCCTCGGCGAGCACATGGAACGGGTTGGCATGGATTGTAGGCGCCGCCC
TATACCTTGTCTGCCTCCCCGCGTTGCGTCGCGGTGCATGGAGCCGGGCCACCTCGACCTGAATGGAAGC
CGGCGGCACCTCGCTAACGGATTCACCACTCCAAGAATTGGAGCCAATCAATTCTTGCGGAGAACTGTGA
ATGCGCAAACCAACCCTTGATCGGGGAAGAACAGTATGTCGAGCTATTTTTTGACTTACTGGGGATCAAG
CCTGATTGGGAGAAAATAAAATATCCCCTATAGTGAGTCGTATTACATGGTCATAGCTGTTTCCTGGCAG
CTCTGGCCCGTGTCTCAAAATCTCTGATGTTACATTGCACAAGATAAAAATATATCATCATGCCTCCTCT
AGAGGTCTCCTGTTGCCGGTGCTGTGCCAGGACCATGGCCTGACCCCGGACCAAGTGGTGGCTATCGCCA
GCAATCACGGCGGCAAGCAAGCGCTCGAAACGGTGCAGGAGACCCTCGAGCCACCCATGACCAAAATCCC
TTAACGTGAGTTACGCGTCGTTCCACTGAGCGTCAGACCCCGTAGAAAAGATCAAAGGATCTTCTTGAGA
TCCTTTTTTTCTGCGCGTAATCTGCTGCTTGCAAACAAAAAAACCACCGCTACCAGCGGTGGTTTGTTTG
CCGGATCAAGAGCTACCAACTCTTTTTCCGAAGGTAACTGGCTTCAGCAGAGCGCAGATACCAAATACTG
TTCTTCTAGTGTAGCCGTAGTTAGGCCACCACTTCAAGAACTCTGTAGCACCGCCTACATACCTCGCTCT
GCTAATCCTGTTACCAGTGGCTGCTGCCAGTGGCGATAAGTCGTGTCTTACCGGGTTGGACTCAAGACGA
TAGTTACCGGATAAGGCGCAGCGGTCGGGCTGAACGGGGGGTTCGTGCACACAGCCCAGCTTGGAGCGAA
CGACCTACACCGAACTGAGATACCTACAGCGTGAGCTATGAGAAAGCGCCACGCTTCCCGAAGGGAGAAA
GGCGGACAGGTATCCGGTAAGCGGCAGGGTCGGAACAGGAGAGCGCACGAGGGAGCTTCCAGGGGGAAAC
GCCTGGTATCTTTATAGTCCTGTCGGGTTTCGCCACCTCTGACTTGAGCGTCGATTTTTGTGATGCTCGT
CAGGGGGGCGGAGCCTATGGAAAAACGCCAGCAACGCGGCCTTTTTACGGTTCCTGGCCTTTTGCTGGCC
TTTTGCTCACATGTTCTTTCCTGCGTTATCCCCTGATTCTGTGGATAACCGTATTACCGCCTTTGAGTGA
GCTGATACCGCTCGCCGCAGCCGAACGACCGAGCGCAGCGAGTCAGTGAGCGAGGAAGCGGAAGAGCGCC
CAATACGCAAACCGCCTCTCCCCGCGCGTTGGCCGATTCATTAATGCAGCTGGCACGACAGGTTTCCCGA
CTGGAAAGCGGGCAGTGAGCGCAACGCAATTAATACGCGTACCGCTAGCCAGGAAGAGTTTGTAGAAACG
CAAAAAGGCCATCCGTCAGGATGGCCTTCTGCTTAGTTTGATGCCTGGCAGTTTATGGCGGGCGTCCTGC
CCGCCACCCTCCGGGCCGTTGCTTCACAACGTTCAAATCCGCTCCCGGCGGATTTGTCCTACTCAGGAGA
GCGTTCACCGACAAACAACAGATAAAACGAAAGGCCCAGTCTTCCGACTGAGCCTTTCGTTTTATTTGAT
GCCTGGCAGTTCCCTACTCTCGCGTT
Features (pLannotate 1.2.2; 10 found; start..end, strand, type, name):
      1..54      -  CDS            lacI (fragment): lac repressor; lacI; The lac repressor binds to the lac operator to inhibit transcription in E. coli. This inhibition can be relieved by adding lactose or isopropyl-β-D-thiogalactopyranoside (IPTG).
     56..180     -  rep_origin     RSF ori (fragment): Plasmids containing the RSF 1030 origin of replication can be propagated in E. coli cells that contain additional plasmids with compatible origins.
    196..224     +  promoter       tet promoter: E. coli promoter for tetracycline efflux protein gene
    272..1462    +  CDS            TcR: tetracycline efflux protein; tet; confers resistance to tetracycline
   1560..1634    +  CDS            KanR (fragment): aminoglycoside phosphotransferase; aphA-3; confers resistance to kanamycin
   1637..1655    -  promoter       T7 promoter: promoter for bacteriophage T7 RNA polymerase
   1955..2543    +  rep_origin     ori: high-copy-number ColE1/pMB1/pBR322/pUC origin of replication
   2726..2818    +  CDS            lacI (fragment): lac repressor; lacI; The lac repressor binds to the lac operator to inhibit transcription in E. coli. This inhibition can be relieved by adding lactose or isopropyl-β-D-thiogalactopyranoside (IPTG).
   2873..2900    -  terminator     rrnB T2 terminator: transcription terminator T2 from the E. coli rrnB gene
   3032..3075    +  terminator     rrnB T1 terminator: Escherichia coli rrnB; transcription terminator T1 from the E. coli rrnB gene
