[The description below was written by a language model from this plasmid's Addgene catalogue record and pLannotate feature annotations shown in this document.]
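Description:
pNH5 is a small (about 3.1 kb) bacterial cloning plasmid that serves as a module vector in a kit for assembling custom TAL effector and TALEN constructs. It is built on the pTC14 backbone and carries a 93 bp insert, "repeat NH5", a single TAL effector repeat derived from Xanthomonas oryzae and cloned between XbaI and XhoI sites, both of which are retained. By the naming convention of such repeat libraries, "NH" presumably denotes the repeat-variable diresidue that determines base recognition and "5" the position the module occupies in an ordered array, though the record does not spell this out. The associated publication describes efficient design and assembly of TAL effector-based DNA-targeting constructs, and plasmids of this type supply individual repeats that are released and ligated in a defined order to build arrays targeting a chosen DNA sequence.

The plasmid is maintained in E. coli at high copy through a ColE1/pUC-type origin and is selected with tetracycline, conferred by the TcR efflux protein gene under its native tet promoter. The automated annotation does not label the repeat insert itself. It also picks up short remnants with no evident function here: lacI fragments, a fragment of the RSF origin, a KanR fragment and a T7 promoter, which probably reflect the backbone's construction history. rrnB T1 and T2 terminators are also annotated. No expression cassette for the repeat is indicated, consistent with its role as a storage and donor vector rather than an expression construct.
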