Addgene plasmid #40856: pNH5
Depositing lab: Adam Bogdanove. Depositing organization: Iowa State University Research Foundation. Publication: Efficient design and assembly of custom TALEN and other TAL effector-based constructs for DNA targeting. Cermak T, Doyle EL, Christian M, Wang L, Zhang Y, Schmidt C, Baller JA, Somia NV, Bogdanove AJ, Voytas DF. Nucleic Acids Res. 2011 Jul;39(12):e82. doi: 10.1093/nar/gkr218 PubMed 21493687.
Backbone
  Vector backbone: pTC14
  Backbone size w/o insert (bp): 3013
  Total vector size (bp): 3106
Growth in bacteria
  Bacterial resistance: Tetracycline, 10 μg/mL
  Growth temperature: 37°C
  Growth strain: DH5alpha
  Growth instructions: DH5a/LB+antibiotics
  Copy number: High Copy
Gene/Insert
  Gene/Insert name: repeat NH5
  Species: Xanthomonas oryzae
  Insert size (bp): 93
  Cloning method: Restriction Enzyme; 5′ cloning site XbaI (not destroyed); 3′ cloning site XhoI (not destroyed)
  Sequencing primers: 5′ pTC14_F2 (caagcctgattgggagaaaa)
Terms and licenses: Academic/Nonprofit Terms; Industry Terms: Not Available to Industry
How to cite: pNH5 was a gift from Adam Bogdanove (Addgene plasmid # 40856 ; http://n2t.net/addgene:40856 ; RRID:Addgene_40856)
