>Addgene plasmid #40856 | pNH5 | addgene partial sequence | sequence record 56019 | pTC14_F2 5'-caagcctgattgggagaaaa-3'
GTGAGTCGTATTACATGGTCATAGCTGTTTCCTGGCAGCTCTGGCCCGTGTCTCAAAATCTCTGATGTTA
CATTGCACAAGATAAAAATATATCATCATGCCTCCTCTAGAGGTCTCCTGTTGCCGGTGCTGTGCCAGGA
CCATGGCCTGACCCCGGACCAAGTGGTGGCTATCGCCAGCAATCACGGCGGCAAGCAAGCGCTCGAAACG
GTGCAGGAGACCCTCGAGCCACCCATGACCAAAATCCCTTAACGTGAGTTACGCGTCGTTCCACTGAGCG
TCAGACCCCGTAGAAAAGATCAAAGGATCTTCTTGAGATCCTTTTTTTCTGCGCGTAATCTGCTGCTTGC
AAACAAAAAAACCACCGCTACCAGCGGTGGTTTGTTTGCCGGATCAAGAGCTACCAACTCTTTTTCCGAA
GGTAACTGGCTTCAGCAGAGCGCAGATACCAAATACTGTTCTTCTAGTGTAGCCGTAGTTAGGCCACCAC
TTCAAGAACTCTGTAGCACCGCCTACATACCTCGCTCTGCTAATCCTGTTACCAGTGGCTGCTGCCAGTG
GCGATAAGTCGTGTCTTACCGGGTTGGACTCAAGACGATAGTTACCGGATAAGGCGCAGCGGTCGGGCTG
AACGGGGGGTTCGTGCACACAGCCCAGCTTGGAGCGAACGACCTACACCGAACTGAGATACCTACAGCGT
GAGCTATGAGAAAGCGCCACGCTTCCCGAAGGGAGAAAGGCGGACAGGTATCCGGTAAGCGGCAGGGTCG
GAACAGGAGAGCGCACGAGGGAGCTTCCAGGGGGAAACGCCTGGTATCTTTATAGTCCTGTCGGGTTTCG
CCACCTCTGACTTGAGCGTCGATTTTTGTGATGCTCGTCAGGGGG
